Addgene plasmid #235478: pHK318
Purpose: Inducible gene VIII by Plux/tet hybrid promoter
Depositing lab: Yolanda Schaerli. Depositing organization: Universite de Lausanne (UNIL). Publication: Engineering intercellular communication using M13 phagemid and CRISPR-based gene regulation for multicellular computing in Escherichia coli. Kusumawardhani H, Zoppi F, Avendano R, Schaerli Y. Nat Commun. 2025 Apr 15;16(1):3569. doi: 10.1038/s41467-025-58760-z. PubMed 40234414.
Backbone
  Vector backbone: pCDF
  Vector type: Bacterial Expression
Growth in bacteria
  Bacterial resistance: Spectinomycin, 50 μg/mL
  Growth temperature: 37°C
  Growth strain: DH5alpha
  Copy number: High Copy
Gene/Insert
  Gene/Insert name: phage M13 geneVIII
  Species: Escherichia coli
  Cloning method: Gibson Cloning
Terms and licenses: Academic/Nonprofit Terms; Industry Terms: Not Available to Industry
Depositor comments: JM101 (working strain for phagemid transfer). Requires the helper phagemid (HP17deltaP8) and a message phagemid (e.g., pHK002.2). Please visit https://doi.org/10.1101/2024.08.28.610043 for bioRxiv preprint.
How to cite: pHK318 was a gift from Yolanda Schaerli (Addgene plasmid # 235478 ; http://n2t.net/addgene:235478 ; RRID:Addgene_235478)
