[The description below was written by a language model from this plasmid's Addgene catalogue record and pLannotate feature annotations shown in this document.]
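Description:
pHK318 is a 4,864-nt bacterial expression plasmid built on a pCDF backbone for use in Escherichia coli. It replicates from the CloDF13 origin, which is compatible with other common origins and so allows it to coexist with additional plasmids in the same cell. It is selected with spectinomycin through the aadA (SmR) aminoglycoside adenylyltransferase gene, which the annotation shows is driven by the bla (AmpR) promoter. The record lists it as high copy.

The payload is M13 gene VIII, encoding the major phage coat protein pVIII, placed downstream of a T7 gene 10 ribosome binding site and followed by a T7 terminator, with rrnB T1 and T2 terminators nearby for insulation. According to the stated purpose, expression is controlled by a hybrid Plux/tet promoter. The feature table detects only a short PLtetO-1-like fragment, presumably the tet operator part, just upstream of the RBS, and the lux portion is not separately annotated. The plasmid also carries both cognate regulators on the opposite strand: LuxR from Aliivibrio fischeri, which activates transcription when bound to its acyl-homoserine lactone autoinducer, and the TetR repressor, which is released by tetracycline-class inducers. Together these should make pVIII production depend on both inputs, although the record does not state the promoters driving the regulators. Small annotated fragments of TcR and the araBAD promoter appear to be cloning remnants.

Depositor comments indicate that pHK318 works with a helper phagemid lacking gene VIII and a message phagemid. Inducible pVIII supply would thus gate phage particle assembly and phagemid transfer between cells, as part of an M13-based intercellular communication system for multicellular computing.
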