Features (pLannotate 1.2.2; 15 found; start..end, strand, type, name):
     79..870     -  CDS            SmR: aminoglycoside adenylyltransferase (Murphy, 1985); aadA; confers resistance to spectinomycin and streptomycin
    871..962     -  promoter       AmpR promoter: bla
   1010..1691    -  rep_origin     CloDF13 ori (fragment): Plasmids containing the CloDF13 (CDF) origin of replication can be propagated in E. coli cells that contain additional plasmids with compatible origins.
   1716..1813    -  rep_origin     CloDF13 ori (fragment): Plasmids containing the CloDF13 (CDF) origin of replication can be propagated in E. coli cells that contain additional plasmids with compatible origins.
   1910..1950    -  CDS            TcR (fragment): tetracycline efflux protein; tet; confers resistance to tetracycline
   2036..2656    -  CDS            tetR: TETR2_ECOLX - Experimental evidence at protein level: Swiss-Prot protein existence level 1. TetR is the repressor of the tetracycline resistance element; its N-terminal region forms a helix-turn-helix structure and binds DNA. Binding of tetracycline to TetR reduces the repressor affinity for the tetracycline resistance gene (tetA) promoter operator sites. From Escherichia coli.
   2803..2823    +  promoter       araBAD promoter (fragment): araBAD; promoter of the L-arabinose operon of E. coli; the araC regulatory gene is transcribed in the opposite direction (Guzman et al., 1995)
   2830..2857    +  terminator     T7Te terminator: phage T7 early transcription terminator
   2960..3709    -  CDS            luxR: LUXR_ALIFS - Experimental evidence at protein level: Swiss-Prot protein existence level 1. Transcriptional activator of the bioluminescence operon. Binds to the OHHL autoinducer. From Aliivibrio fischeri (Vibrio fischeri).
   3974..3994    +  promoter       PLtetO-1 promoter (fragment): modified phage lambda PL promoter with tet operator sites (Lutz and Bujard, 1997)
   4013..4035    +  RBS            RBS: efficient ribosome binding site from bacteriophage T7 gene 10 (Olins and Rangwala, 1989)
   4042..4263    +  CDS            M13 gene VIII (sequence partly withheld): pVIII; VIII; major coat protein
   4553..4600    +  terminator     T7 terminator: transcription terminator for bacteriophage T7 RNA polymerase
   4612..4655    -  terminator     rrnB T1 terminator: Escherichia coli rrnB; transcription terminator T1 from the E. coli rrnB gene
   4787..4814    +  terminator     rrnB T2 terminator: transcription terminator T2 from the E. coli rrnB gene
>Addgene plasmid #235478 | pHK318 | addgene full sequence | sequence record 472233 | Addgene NGS Result
ACGACCCTGCCCTGAACCGACGACCGGGTCATCGTGGCCGGATCTTGCGGCCCCTCGGCTTGAACGAATT
GTTAGACATTATTTGCCGACTACCTTGGTGATCTCGCCTTTCACGTAGTGGACAAATTCTTCCAACTGAT
CTGCGCGCGAGGCCAAGCGATCTTCTTCTTGTCCAAGATAAGCCTGTCTAGCTTCAAGTATGACGGGCTG
ATACTGGGCCGGCAGGCGCTCCATTGCCCAGTCGGCAGCGACATCCTTCGGCGCGATTTTGCCGGTTACT
GCGCTGTACCAAATGCGGGACAACGTAAGCACTACATTTCGCTCATCGCCAGCCCAGTCGGGCGGCGAGT
TCCATAGCGTTAAGGTTTCATTTAGCGCCTCAAATAGATCCTGTTCAGGAACCGGATCAAAGAGTTCCTC
CGCCGCTGGACCTACCAAGGCAACGCTATGTTCTCTTGCTTTTGTCAGCAAGATAGCCAGATCAATGTCG
ATCGTGGCTGGCTCGAAGATACCTGCAAGAATGTCATTGCGCTGCCATTCTCCAAATTGCAGTTCGCGCT
TAGCTGGATAACGCCACGGAATGATGTCGTCGTGCACAACAATGGTGACTTCTACAGCGCGGAGAATCTC
GCTCTCTCCAGGGGAAGCCGAAGTTTCCAAAAGGTCGTTGATCAAAGCTCGCCGCGTTGTTTCATCAAGC
CTTACGGTCACCGTAACCAGCAAATCAATATCACTGTGTGGCTTCAGGCCGTCATCCACTGCGGAGCCGT
ACAAATGTACGGCCAGCAACGTCGGTTCGAGATGGCGCTCGATGACGCCAACTACCTCTGATAGTTGAGT
CGATACTTCGGCGATCACCGCTTCCCTCATACTCTTCCTTTTTCAATATTATTGAAGCATTTATCAGGGT
TATTGTCTCATGAGCGGATACATATTTGAATGTATTTAGAAAAATAAACAAATAGCTAGCTCACTCGGTC
GCTACGCTCCGGGCGTGAGACTGCGGCGGGCGCTGCGGACACATACAAAGTTACCCACAGATTCCGTGGA
TAAGCAGGGGACTAACATGTGAGGCAAAACAGCAGGGCCGCGCCGGTGGCGTTTTTCCATAGGCTCCGCC
CTCCTGCCAGAGTTCACATAAACAGACGCTTTTCCGGTGCATCTGTGGGAGCCGTGAGGCTCAACCATGA
ATCTGACAGTACGGGCGAAACCCGACAGGACTTAAAGATCCCCACCGTTTCCGGCGGGTCGCTCCCTCTT
GCGCTCTCCTGTTCCGACCCTGCCGTTTACCGGATACCTGTTCCGCCTTTCTCCCTTACGGGAAGTGTGG
CGCTTTCTCATAGCTCACACACTGGTATCTCGGCTCGGTGTAGGTCGTTTGCTCCAAGCTGGGCTGTAAG
CAAGAACTCCCCGTTCAGCCCGACTGCTGCGCCTTATCCGGTAACTGTTCACTTGAGTCCAACCCGGAAA
AGCACGGTAAAACGCCACTGGCAGCAGCCATTGGTAACTGGGAGTTCGCAGAGGATTTGTTTAGCTAAAC
ACGCGGTTGCTCTTGAAGTGTGCGCCAAAGTCCGGCTACACTGGAAGGACAGATTTGGTTGCTGTGCTCT
GCGAAAGCCAGTTACCACGGTTAAGCAGTTCCCCAACTGACTTAACCTTCGATCAAACCACCTCCCCAGG
TGGTTTTTTCGAAGGTTAAGTCAGTTGGGGAACTGCTTAACCTTCGATCAAACCACCTCCCCAGGTGGTT
TTTTCGTTTACAGGGCAAAAGATTACGCGCAGAAAAAAAGGATCTCAAGAAGATCCTTTGATCTTTTCTA
CTGAACCGCTCTAGATTTCAGTGCAATTTATCTCTTCAAATGTAGCACCTGAAGTCAGCCCCATACGATA
TAAGTTGTAATTCTCATGTTAGTCATGCCCCGCGCCCACCGGAAGGAGCTGACTGGGTTGCTCCTAGGAT
GCAGTGACTCGCACATTTCCCCGAAAAGTGCCACCTGAATTCGAAATCCCTGAAACTGAGACTGTAGAAA
ATTTAGGACCCACTTTCACATTTAAGTTGTTTTTCTAATCCGCATATAATCAATTCAAGGCCGAATAAGA
AGGCTGGCTCTGCACCTTGGTGATCAAATAATTCGATAGCTTGTCGTAATAATGGCGGCATACTATCAGT
AGTAGGTGTTTCCCTTTCTTCTTTAGCGACTTGATGCTCTTGATCTTCCAATACGCAACCTAAAGTAAAA
TGCCCCACAGCGCTGAGTGCATATAATGCATTCTCTAGTGAAAAACCTTGTTGGCATAAAAAGGCTAATT
GATTTTCGAGAGTTTCATACTGTTTTTCTGTAGGCCGTGTACCTAAATGTACTTTTGCTCCATCGCGATG
ACTTAGTAAAGCACATCTAAAACTTTTAGCGTTATTACGTAAAAAATCTTGCCAGCTTTCCCCTTCTAAA
GGGCAAAAGTGAGTATGGTGCCTATCTAACATCTCAATGGCTAAGGCGTCGAGCAAAGCCCGCTTATTTT
TTACATGCCAATACAATGTAGGCTGCTCTACACCTAGCTTCTGGGCGAGTTTACGGGTTGTTAAACCTTC
GATTCCGACCTCATTAAGCAGCTCTAATGCGCTGTTAATCACTTTACTTTTATCTAATCTGGACATTTTT
TTCCTCCTGGATCCTTAATTTTTAAAGTATGGGCAATCAATTGCTCCTGTTAAAATTGCTTTAGAAATAC
TTTGGCAGCGGTTTGTTGTATTGAGTTTCATTTGCGCATTGGTTAAATGGAAAGTGACAGTACGCTCACT
GCGCCGTCACTGCGTCTTTTACTCACACTGGCTCACCTTCGGGTGGGCCTTTCTGCGTTTATATACTAGA
GAGAGAATATAAAAAGCCAGATTATTAATCCGGCTTTTTTATTATTTGAATTCGAAATCCCTGAAACTGA
GACTGTAGAAAATTTATTAATTTTTGAAGTACGGACAGTCGATAGCGCCGGTCAGGATTGCTTTGGAGAT
GGATTGGCAGCGATTCGTGGTGTTCAGTTTCATTTGCGCGTTCGTCAGATGAAACGTAACGGTACGTTCG
GAACAACCCAGGATTTTACTAATATCCCAAGAGCTTTTGCCTTCACAGGCCCACGCCAGGCATTCTTTTT
CGCGTTTGGTCAGGTCATTGTTACTTTTGTTGTTAGCGATGTTGATTTTACGGTAGTTATCAACCAGAGA
CGGCACGATCAGCGGAATATTCATGCATGCATGCAGGAACAGGCTGTCAATATAGTTATCTTTTTCAGAG
TGAGCGAAGCTCAGCATACCAAAGCCATTGTTTGCGGTATGGATCGGGAACGAAAAACCCGTAATCAGGC
CGCTGGTTTTGGCTTCTTTGATCACGTTCGGAGATTTTTTGTTGACCGCATTGTTTTCAAAGATATTCCA
GTTAATCGGGGAGTGATTGGAGTTACTGTAGTCCACGATCGGATCATATTTAATCAGATTGGCGTCATCG
TAATACTGACGCCATTTTTTCGGGTAGTTGTCCAGGATCGAAATATCTGATTTGACCATACTGTGCGGAT
AGATAATCGCCAGCAGGTAATATTCGCAATGAACCATTTTGGTCATATCGCTCAGGCACTGGTTGATGTC
GTTGTTTGAGCGACAAGCTTTGATTTTGTTGATGATGCGGTACGTATCGTCGGCGTTGATGTTTTTCATA
CCCATCTCTTTATCCTTACCTATTGTTTGTCGCAAGTTTTGCGTGTTATATATCATTAAAACGGTAATGG
ATTGACATTTGATTCTAATAAATTGGATTTTTGTCACACTATTGTATCGCTGGGAATACAATTACTTAAC
ATAAGCACCTGTAGGATCGTACAGGTCAATAAACAGTTGATAGGGCTTCTCCGTTACAGCCTGCGGTCCG
GACCTGTAGGATCGTACAGGTTTACGCAAGAAAATGGTTTGTTATAGTCGAATATCCCTATCAGTGATAG
AGATCGCTGGGACGCCCGTAATTTTGTTTAACTTTAAGAAGGAGATATACCATGAAAAAGTCTTTAGCCC
TCAAAGCCTCTGTAGCCGTTGCTACCCTCGTTCCG
[48 nt withheld, positions 4096-4143]
A
[119 nt withheld, positions 4145-4263]
CTCGGTACCAAATTCCAGAAAAGAGGCCTCCCGAAAGGGGGGCCTTTTTTCGTTTTGGTCCTAATAGATA
AAGGATAGGTCTGGTAGTGTTGTTCGTTCTCGCAGGTAAATCAATAATACTCAGCAGTTCCGTAGACTTT
TCAGTGGGACAGGGTAGCGATAACAGATAGATTGTAATAAGACACAGTAGGTGCTCGTAGTTGCGTGAAG
AGAACCGCTCAGGAAATCCAGTCAGAAGTATTGGTAATCGTTGAAAACTCAGTCGACTGCTGCCACCGCT
GAGCAATAACTAGCATAACCCCTTGGGGCCTCTAAACGGGTCTTGAGGGGTTTTTTGCCAGGCATCAAAT
AAAACGAAAGGCTCAGTCGGAAGACTGGGCCTTTCGTTTTATCTGTTGTTTGTCGGTGAACGCTCTCCTG
AGTAGGACAAATCCGCCGGGAGCGGATTTGAACGTTGTGAAGCAACGGCCCGGAGGGTGGCGGGCAGGAC
GCCCGCCATAAACTGCCAGGCATCAAACTAAGCAGAAGGCCATCCTGACGGATGGCCTTTTTGCGTTTCA
GATCTACCGGTAAACCAGCAATAGACATAAGCGGCTATTTA
